>Addgene plasmid #111629 | pmCherry-EXO1a | addgene full sequence | sequence record 213769 | Addgene NGS Result
GTGATGCGGTTTTGGCAGTACATCAATGGGCGTGGATAGCGGTTTGACTCACGGGGATTTCCAAGTCTCC
ACCCCATTGACGTCAATGGGAGTTTGTTTTGGCACCAAAATCAACGGGACTTTCCAAAATGTCGTAACAA
CTCCGCCCCATTGACGCAAATGGGCGGTAGGCGTGTACGGTGGGAGGTCTATATAAGCAGAGCTGGTTTA
GTGAACCGTCAGATCCGCTAGCGCTACCGGACTCAGATCTCGAGCTCAAGCTTGCTTCGATGGGGATACA
GGGATTGCTACAATTTATCAAAGAAGCTTCAGAACCCATCCATGTGAGGAAGTATAAAGGGCAGGTAGTA
GCTGTGGATACATATTGCTGGCTTCACAAAGGAGCTATTGCTTGTGCTGAAAAACTAGCCAAAGGTGAAC
CTACTGATAGGTATGTAGGATTTTGTATGAAATTTGTAAATATGTTACTATCTCACGGGATCAAGCCTAT
TCTCGTATTTGATGGATGTACTTTACCTTCTAAAAAGGAAGTAGAGAGATCTAGAAGAGAAAGACGACAA
GCCAATCTTCTTAAGGGAAAGCAACTTCTTCGTGAGGGGAAAGTCTCGGAAGCTCGAGAGTGTTTCACCC
GGTCTATCAATATCACACATGCCATGGCCCACAAAGTAATTAAAGCTGCCCGGTCTCAGGGGGTAGATTG
CCTCGTGGCTCCCTATGAAGCTGATGCGCAGTTGGCCTATCTTAACAAAGCGGGAATTGTGCAAGCCATA
ATTACAGAGGACTCGGATCTCCTAGCTTTTGGCTGTAAAAAGGTAATTTTAAAGATGGACCAGTTTGGAA
ATGGACTTGAAATTGATCAAGCTCGGCTAGGAATGTGCAGACAGCTTGGGGATGTATTCACGGAAGAGAA
GTTTCGTTACATGTGTATTCTTTCAGGTTGTGACTACCTGTCATCACTGCGTGGGATTGGATTAGCAAAG
GCATGCAAAGTCCTAAGACTAGCCAATAATCCAGATATAGTAAAGGTTATCAAGAAAATTGGACATTATC
TCAAGATGAATATCACGGTACCAGAGGATTACATCAACGGGTTTATTCGGGCCAACAATACCTTCCTCTA
TCAGCTAGTTTTTGATCCCATCAAAAGGAAACTTATTCCTCTGAACGCCTATGAAGATGATGTTGATCCT
GAAACACTAAGCTACGCTGGGCAATATGTTGATGATTCCATAGCTCTTCAAATAGCACTTGGAAATAAAG
ATATAAATACTTTTGAACAGATCGATGACTACAATCCAGACACTGCTATGCCTGCCCATTCAAGAAGTCG
TAGTTGGGATGACAAAACATGTCAAAAGTCAGCTAATGTTAGCAGCATTTGGCATAGGAATTACTCTCCC
AGACCAGAGTCGGGTACTGTTTCAGATGCCCCACAATTGAAGGAAAATCCAAGTACTGTGGGAGTGGAAC
GAGTGATTAGTACTAAAGGGTTAAATCTCCCAAGGAAATCATCCATTGTGAAAAGACCAAGAAGTGCAGA
GCTGTCAGAAGATGACCTGTTGAGTCAGTATTCTCTTTCATTTACGAAGAAGACCAAGAAAAATAGCTCT
GAAGGCAATAAATCATTGAGCTTTTCTGAAGTGTTTGTGCCTGACCTGGTAAATGGACCTACTAACAAAA
AGAGTGTAAGCACTCCACCTAGGACGAGAAATAAATTTGCAACATTTTTACAAAGGAAAAATGAAGAAAG
TGGTGCAGTTGTGGTTCCAGGGACCAGAAGCAGGTTTTTTTGCAGTTCAGATTCTACTGACTGTGTATCA
AACAAAGTGAGCATCCAGCCTCTGGATGAAACTGCTGTCACAGATAAAGAGAACAATCTGCATGAATCAG
AGTATGGAGACCAAGAAGGCAAGAGACTGGTTGACACAGATGTAGCACGTAATTCAAGTGATGACATTCC
GAATAATCATATTCCAGGTGATCATATTCCAGACAAGGCAACAGTGTTTACAGATGAAGAGTCCTACTCT
TTTAAGAGCAGCAAATTTACAAGGACCATTTCACCACCCACTTTGGGAACACTAAGAAGTTGTTTTAGTT
GGTCTGGAGGTCTTGGAGATTTTTCAAGAACGCCGAGCCCCTCTCCAAGCACAGCATTGCAGCAGTTCCG
AAGAAAGAGCGATTCCCCCACCTCTTTGCCTGAGAATAATATGTCTGATGTGTCGCAGTTAAAGAGCGAG
GAGTCCAGTGACGATGAGTCTCATCCCTTACGAGAAGGGGCATGTTCTTCACAGTCCCAGGAAAGTGGAG
AATTCTCACTGCAGAGTTCAAATGCATCAAAGCTTTCTCAGTGCTCTAGTAAGGACTCTGATTCAGAGGA
ATCTGATTGCAATATTAAGTTACTTGACAGTCAAAGTGACCAGACCTCCAAGCTATGTTTATCTCATTTC
TCAAAAAAAGACACACCTCTAAGGAACAAGGTTCCTGGGCTATATAAGTCCAGTTCTGCAGACTCTCTTT
CTACAACCAAGATCAAACCTCTAGGACCTGCCAGAGCCAGTGGGCTGAGCAAGAAGCCGGCAAGCATCCA
GAAGAGAAAGCATCATAATGCCGAGAACAAGCCGGGGTTACAGATCAAACTCAATGAGCTCTGGAAAAAC
TTTGGATTTAAAAAATTCCGGGATCCCGCCACCATGGTGAGCAAGGGCGAGGAGGATAACATGGCCATCA
TCAAGGAGTTCATGCGCTTCAAGGTGCACATGGAGGGCTCCGTGAACGGCCACGAGTTCGAGATCGAGGG
CGAGGGCGAGGGCCGCCCCTACGAGGGCACCCAGACCGCCAAGCTGAAGGTGACCAAGGGTGGCCCCCTG
CCCTTCGCCTGGGACATCCTGTCCCCTCAGTTCATGTACGGCTCCAAGGCCTACGTGAAGCACCCCGCCG
ACATCCCCGACTACTTGAAGCTGTCCTTCCCCGAGGGCTTCAAGTGGGAGCGCGTGATGAACTTCGAGGA
CGGCGGCGTGGTGACCGTGACCCAGGACTCCTCCCTGCAGGACGGCGAGTTCATCTACAAGGTGAAGCTG
CGCGGCACCAACTTCCCCTCCGACGGCCCCGTAATGCAGAAGAAGACTATGGGCTGGGAGGCCTCCTCCG
AGCGGATGTACCCCGAGGACGGCGCCCTGAAGGGCGAGATCAAGCAGAGGCTGAAGCTGAAGGACGGCGG
CCACTACGACGCTGAGGTCAAGACCACCTACAAGGCCAAGAAGCCCGTGCAGCTGCCCGGCGCCTACAAC
GTCAACATCAAGTTGGACATCACCTCCCACAACGAGGACTACACCATCGTGGAACAGTACGAACGCGCCG
AGGGCCGCCACTCCACCGGCGGCATGGACGAGCTGTACAAGTAAAGCGGCCGCGACTCTAGATCATAATC
AGCCATACCACATTTGTAGAGGTTTTACTTGCTTTAAAAAACCTCCCACACCTCCCCCTGAACCTGAAAC
ATAAAATGAATGCAATTGTTGTTGTTAACTTGTTTATTGCAGCTTATAATGGTTACAAATAAAGCAATAG
CATCACAAATTTCACAAATAAAGCATTTTTTTCACTGCATTCTAGTTGTGGTTTGTCCAAACTCATCAAT
GTATCTTAAGGCGTAAATTGTAAGCGTTAATATTTTGTTAAAATTCGCGTTAAATTTTTGTTAAATCAGC
TCATTTTTTAACCAATAGGCCGAAATCGGCAAAATCCCTTATAAATCAAAAGAATAGACCGAGATAGGGT
[37 nt withheld, positions 3781-3817]
AAAGAACGTGGACTCCAACGTCAAAGG
[49 nt withheld, positions 3845-3893]
T
[91 nt withheld, positions 3895-3985]
G
[124 nt withheld, positions 3987-4110]
CAGGTGGCACTTTTCGGGGAAATGTGCGCGGAACCCCTATTTGTTTATTTTTCTAAATACATTCAAATAT
GTATCCGCTCATGAGACAATAACCCTGATAAATGCTTCAATAATATTGAAAAAGGAAGAGTCCTGAGGCG
GAAAGAACCAGCTGTGGAATGTGTGTCAGTTAGGGTGTGGAAAGTCCCCAGGCTCCCCAGCAGGCAGAAG
TATGCAAAGCATGCATCTCAATTAGTCAGCAACCAGGTGTGGAAAGTCCCCAGGCTCCCCAGCAGGCAGA
AGTATGCAAAGCATGCATCTCAATTAGTCAGCAACCATAGTCCCGCCCCTAACTCCGCCCATCCCGCCCC
TAACTCCGCCCAGTTCCGCCCATTCTCCGCCCCATGGCTGACTAATTTTTTTTATTTATGCAGAGGCCGA
GGCCGCCTCGGCCTCTGAGCTATTCCAGAAGTAGTGAGGAGGCTTTTTTGGAGGCCTAGGCTTTTGCAAA
GATCGATCAAGAGACAGGATGAGGATCGTTTCGCATGATTGAACAAGATGGATTGCACGCAGGTTCTCCG
GCCGCTTGGGTGGAGAGGCTATTCGGCTATGACTGGGCACAACAGACAATCGGCTGCTCTGATGCCGCCG
TGTTCCGGCTGTCAGCGCAGGGGCGCCCGGTTCTTTTTGTCAAGACCGACCTGTCCGGTGCCCTGAATGA
ACTGCAAGACGAGGCAGCGCGGCTATCGTGGCTGGCCACGACGGGCGTTCCTTGCGCAGCTGTGCTCGAC
GTTGTCACTGAAGCGGGAAGGGACTGGCTGCTATTGGGCGAAGTGCCGGGGCAGGATCTCCTGTCATCTC
ACCTTGCTCCTGCCGAGAAAGTATCCATCATGGCTGATGCAATGCGGCGGCTGCATACGCTTGATCCGGC
TACCTGCCCATTCGACCACCAAGCGAAACATCGCATCGAGCGAGCACGTACTCGGATGGAAGCCGGTCTT
GTCGATCAGGATGATCTGGACGAAGAGCATCAGGGGCTCGCGCCAGCCGAACTGTTCGCCAGGCTCAAGG
CGAGCATGCCCGACGGCGAGGATCTCGTCGTGACCCATGGCGATGCCTGCTTGCCGAATATCATGGTGGA
AAATGGCCGCTTTTCTGGATTCATCGACTGTGGCCGGCTGGGTGTGGCGGACCGCTATCAGGACATAGCG
TTGGCTACCCGTGATATTGCTGAAGAGCTTGGCGGCGAATGGGCTGACCGCTTCCTCGTGCTTTACGGTA
TCGCCGCTCCCGATTCGCAGCGCATCGCCTTCTATCGCCTTCTTGACGAGTTCTTCTGAGCGGGACTCTG
GGGTTCGAAATGACCGACCAAGCGACGCCCAACCTGCCATCACGAGATTTCGATTCCACCGCCGCCTTCT
ATGAAAGGTTGGGCTTCGGAATCGTTTTCCGGGACGCCGGCTGGATGATCCTCCAGCGCGGGGATCTCAT
GCTGGAGTTCTTCGCCCACCCTAGGGGGAGGCTAACTGAAACACGGAAGGAGACAATACCGGAAGGAACC
CGCGCTATGACGGCAATAAAAAGACAGAATAAAACGCACGGTGTTGGGTCGTTTGTTCATAAACGCGGGG
TTCGGTCCCAGGGCTGGCACTCTGTCGATACCCCACCGAGACCCCATTGGGGCCAATACGCCCGCGTTTC
TTCCTTTTCCCCACCCCACCCCCCAAGTTCGGGTGAAGGCCCAGGGCTCGCAGCCAACGTCGGGGCGGCA
GGCCCTGCCATAGCCTCAGGTTACTCATATATACTTTAGATTGATTTAAAACTTCATTTTTAATTTAAAA
GGATCTAGGTGAAGATCCTTTTTGATAATCTCATGACCAAAATCCCTTAACGTGAGTTTTCGTTCCACTG
AGCGTCAGACCCCGTAGAAAAGATCAAAGGATCTTCTTGAGATCCTTTTTTTCTGCGCGTAATCTGCTGC
TTGCAAACAAAAAAACCACCGCTACCAGCGGTGGTTTGTTTGCCGGATCAAGAGCTACCAACTCTTTTTC
CGAAGGTAACTGGCTTCAGCAGAGCGCAGATACCAAATACTGTTCTTCTAGTGTAGCCGTAGTTAGGCCA
CCACTTCAAGAACTCTGTAGCACCGCCTACATACCTCGCTCTGCTAATCCTGTTACCAGTGGCTGCTGCC
AGTGGCGATAAGTCGTGTCTTACCGGGTTGGACTCAAGACGATAGTTACCGGATAAGGCGCAGCGGTCGG
GCTGAACGGGGGGTTCGTGCACACAGCCCAGCTTGGAGCGAACGACCTACACCGAACTGAGATACCTACA
GCGTGAGCTATGAGAAAGCGCCACGCTTCCCGAAGGGAGAAAGGCGGACAGGTATCCGGTAAGCGGCAGG
GTCGGAACAGGAGAGCGCACGAGGGAGCTTCCAGGGGGAAACGCCTGGTATCTTTATAGTCCTGTCGGGT
TTCGCCACCTCTGACTTGAGCGTCGATTTTTGTGATGCTCGTCAGGGGGGCGGAGCCTATGGAAAAACGC
CAGCAACGCGGCCTTTTTACGGTTCCTGGCCTTTTGCTGGCCTTTTGCTCACATGTTCTTTCCTGCGTTA
TCCCCTGATTCTGTGGATAACCGTATTACCGCCATGCATTAGTTATTAATAGTAATCAATTACGGGGTCA
TTAGTTCATAGCCCATATATGGAGTTCCGCGTTACATAACTTACGGTAAATGGCCCGCCTGGCTGACCGC
CCAACGACCCCCGCCCATTGACGTCAATAATGACGTATGTTCCCATAGTAACGCCAATAGGGACTTTCCA
TTGACGTCAATGGGTGGAGTATTTACGGTAAACTGCCCACTTGGCAGTACATCAAGTGTATCATATGCCA
AGTACGCCCCCTATTGACGTCAATGACGGTAAATGGCCCGCCTGGCATTATGCCCAGTACATGACCTTAT
GGGACTTTCCTACTTGGCAGTACATCTACGTATTAGTCATCGCTATTACCATG
Features (pLannotate 1.2.2; 15 found; start..end, strand, type, name):
      1..204     +  promoter       CMV promoter: human cytomegalovirus (CMV) immediate early promoter
    227..263     +  misc_feature   MCS (fragment): multiple cloning site
    270..2675    +  CDS            EXO1 (fragment): EXO1_HUMAN - Also known as EXOI, HEX1. Experimental evidence at protein level: Swiss-Prot protein existence level 1. 5'->3' double-stranded DNA exonuclease which may also possess a cryptic 3'->5' double-stranded DNA exonuclease activity. Functions in DNA mismatch repair (MMR) to excise mismatch-containing DNA tracts directed by strand breaks located either 5' or 3' to the mismatch. Also exhibits endonuclease activity against 5'-overhanging flap structures similar to those generated by displacement synthesis when DNA polymerase encounters the 5'-end of a downstream Okazaki fragment. Required fo
   2694..3401    +  CDS            mCherry: mCherry is a basic (constitutively fluorescent) red fluorescent protein published in 2004, derived from Discosoma sp.. It is reported to be a very rapidly-maturing monomer with low acid sensitivity.
   3421..3504    +  CDS            large T antigen (fragment): large T antigen from SV40 (simian virus 40)
   3527..3648    +  polyA_signal   SV40 poly(A) signal: SV40 polyadenylation signal
   3682..4110    -  rep_origin     f1 ori (sequence partly withheld): f1 bacteriophage origin of replication; arrow indicates direction of (+) strand synthesis
   4137..4241    +  promoter       AmpR promoter: bla
   4243..4600    +  promoter       SV40 promoter: SV40 enhancer and early promoter
   4635..5429    +  CDS            NeoR/KanR: aminoglycoside phosphotransferase from Tn5; aph(3')-II (or nptII); confers resistance to neomycin, kanamycin, and G418 (Geneticin®)
   5450..5602    +  CDS            ble (fragment): BLE_KLEPN - Experimental evidence at protein level: Swiss-Prot protein existence level 1. Binding protein with a strong affinity to the bleomycin family of antibiotics. Binds to CL990; an antimitotic-antibiotic compound. From Klebsiella pneumoniae.
   5661..5708    +  polyA_signal   HSV TK poly(A) signal: herpes simplex virus thymidine kinase polyadenylation signal (Cole and Stacy, 1985)
   5799..5815    -  polyA_signal   bGH poly(A) signal (fragment): bovine growth hormone polyadenylation signal
   6037..6625    +  rep_origin     ori: high-copy-number ColE1/pMB1/pBR322/pUC origin of replication
   6800..7103    +  enhancer       CMV enhancer: human cytomegalovirus immediate early enhancer
