[The description below was written by a language model from this plasmid's Addgene catalogue record and pLannotate feature annotations shown in this document.]
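Description:
pmCherry-EXO1a is a mammalian expression plasmid of about 7.1 kb that produces wild-type human Exonuclease 1a (EXO1a) fused at its C terminus to the red fluorescent protein mCherry. The backbone is pmCherry-N1, a derivative of pEGFP-N1 in which the eGFP coding sequence was replaced by mCherry. The roughly 2.4 kb EXO1 open reading frame was cloned by restriction digestion into the multiple cloning site, with BamHI and HindIII recorded as the cloning sites, so that it lies upstream of the fluorescent protein. Transcription is driven by the human cytomegalovirus immediate early enhancer and promoter, which span the numbering origin of the circular sequence, and is terminated by an SV40 polyadenylation signal downstream of mCherry.

The plasmid replicates in E. coli at high copy from a ColE1/pUC-type origin and also carries an f1 phage origin. A single Tn5 aminoglycoside phosphotransferase gene (NeoR/KanR) serves both hosts. A bacterial bla-type promoter gives kanamycin resistance in bacteria. The adjacent SV40 enhancer/early promoter, paired with an HSV TK polyadenylation signal, gives G418 resistance for selecting stably transfected mammalian cells. The short annotated fragments of SV40 large T antigen, ble and the bGH poly(A) signal appear to be incidental partial matches in the backbone rather than functional elements.

EXO1 is a 5'→3' double-stranded DNA exonuclease with flap endonuclease activity that functions in mismatch repair. The associated publication concerns its role in linking nucleotide excision repair processing to checkpoint activation after UV irradiation. The mCherry fusion makes the protein directly detectable by red fluorescence in transfected human cells.
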