Addgene plasmid #111629: pmCherry-EXO1a
Purpose: Expresses human WT Exonuclease 1a (EXO1a) tagged with mCherry in mammalian cells
Depositing lab: Marco Muzi-Falconi. Publication: Human exonuclease 1 connects nucleotide excision repair (NER) processing with checkpoint activation in response to UV irradiation. Sertic S, Pizzi S, Cloney R, Lehmann AR, Marini F, Plevani P, Muzi-Falconi M. Proc Natl Acad Sci U S A. 2011 Aug 16;108(33):13647-52. doi: 10.1073/pnas.1108547108. Epub 2011 Aug 1. PubMed 21808022.
Backbone
  Vector backbone: pmCherry-N1
  Modifications to backbone: eGFP of peGFP-N1 plasmid was substituted with mCherry
  Vector type: Mammalian Expression
  Selectable markers: Neomycin (select with G418)
Growth in bacteria
  Bacterial resistance: Kanamycin, 50 μg/mL
  Growth temperature: 37°C
  Growth strain: DH5alpha
  Copy number: High Copy
Gene/Insert
  Gene/Insert name: Exonuclease 1a (alt name: EXO1a)
  Species: H. sapiens (human)
  Insert size (bp): 2409
  Entrez Gene: EXO1 (a.k.a. HEX1, hExoI)
  Promoter: CMV
  Tag / fusion protein: mCherry (C terminal on backbone)
  Cloning method: Restriction Enzyme; 5′ cloning site BamHI (unknown if destroyed); 3′ cloning site HindIII (unknown if destroyed)
  Sequencing primers: 5′ ACCAGAGTCGGGTACTGTTTCAGA; 3′ TAGTGTTCCCAAAGTGGGTGGTGA
Terms and licenses: Academic/Nonprofit Terms; Industry Terms: Not Available to Industry
How to cite: pmCherry-EXO1a was a gift from Marco Muzi-Falconi (Addgene plasmid # 111629 ; http://n2t.net/addgene:111629 ; RRID:Addgene_111629)
